>Addgene plasmid #144692 | TFORF3216 | addgene full sequence | sequence record 350848 | Addgene NGS Result
GGCTCCGGTGCCCGTCAGTGGGCAGAGCGCACATCGCCCACAGTCCCCGAGAAGTTGGGGGGAGGGGTCG
GCAATTGAACCGGTGCCTAGAGAAGGTGGCGCGGGGTAAACTGGGAAAGTGATGTCGTGTACTGGCTCCG
CCTTTTTCCCGAGGGTGGGGGAGAACCGTATATAAGTGCAGTAGTCGCCGTGAACGTTCTTTTTCGCAAC
GGGTTTGCCGCCAGAACACAGGTAAGTGCCGTGTGTGGTTCCCGCGGGCCTGGCCTCTTTACGGGTTATG
GCCCTTGCGTGCCTTGAATTACTTCCACCTGGCTGCAGTACGTGATTCTTGATCCCGAGCTTCGGGTTGG
AAGTGGGTGGGAGAGTTCGAGGCCTTGCGCTTAAGGAGCCCCTTCGCCTCGTGCTTGAGTTGAGGCCTGG
CCTGGGCGCTGGGGCCGCCGCGTGCGAATCTGGTGGCACCTTCGCGCCTGTCTCGCTGCTTTCGATAAGT
CTCTAGCCATTTAAAATTTTTGATGACCTGCTGCGACGCTTTTTTTCTGGCAAGATAGTCTTGTAAATGC
GGGCCAAGATCTGCACACTGGTATTTCGGTTTTTGGGGCCGCGGGCGGCGACGGGGCCCGTGCGTCCCAG
CGCACATGTTCGGCGAGGCGGGGCCTGCGAGCGCGGCCACCGAGAATCGGACGGGGGTAGTCTCAAGCTG
GCCGGCCTGCTCTGGTGCCTGGCCTCGCGCCGCCGTGTATCGCCCCGCCCTGGGCGGCAAGGCTGGCCCG
GTCGGCACCAGTTGCGTGAGCGGAAAGATGGCCGCTTCCCGGCCCTGCTGCAGGGAGCTCAAAATGGAGG
ACGCGGCGCTCGGGAGAGCGGGCGGGTGAGTCACCCACACAAAGGAAAAGGGCCTTTCCGTCCTCAGCCG
TCGCTTCATGTGACTCCACGGAGTACCGGGCGCCGTCCAGGCACCTCGATTAGTTCTCGAGCTTTTGGAG
TACGTCGTCTTTAGGTTGGGGGGAGGGGTTTTATGCGATGGAGTTTCCCCACACTGAGTGGGTGGAGACT
GAAGTTAGGCCAGCTTGGCACTTGATGTAATTCTCCTTGGAATTTGCCCTTTTTGAGTTTGGATCTTGGT
TCATTCTCAAGCCTCAGACAGTGGTTCAAAGTTTTTTTCTTCCATTTCAGGTGTCGTGAGGCTAGCATCG
ATTGATCAACAAGTTTGTACAAAAAAGTTGGCATGAAATTCAAGTTACATGTGAATTCTGCCAGGCAATA
CAAGGACCTGTGGAATATGAGTGATGACAAACCCTTTCTATGTACTGCGCCTGGATGTGGCCAGCGTTTT
ACCAACGAGGATCATTTGGCTGTCCATAAACATAAACATGAGATGACACTGAAATTTGGTCCAGCACGTA
ATGACAGTGTCATTGTGGCTGATCAGACCCCAACACCAACAAGATTCTTGAAAAACTGTGAAGAAGTGGG
TTTGTTTAATGAGTTGGCGAGTCCATTTGAGAATGAATTCAAGAAAGCTTCAGAAGATGACATTAAAAAA
ATGCCTCTAGATTTATCCCCTCTTGCAACACCTATCATAAGAAGCAAAATTGAGGAGCCTTCTGTTGTAG
AAACAACTCACCAGGATAGTCCTTTACCTCACCCAGAGTCTACTACCAGTGATGAGAAGGAAGTACCATT
GGCACAAACTGCACAGCCCACATCAGCTATTGTTCGTCCAGCATCATTACAGGTTCCCAATGTGCTGCTT
ACAAGTTCTGACTCAAGTGTAATTATTCAGCAGGCAGTACCTTCACCAACCTCAAGTACTGTAATCACCC
AGGCACCATCCTCTAACAGGCCAATTGTGTACCCAACTTTCTTGTACAAAGTGGTTGATATCGGTAAGCC
TATCCCTAACCCTCTCCTCGGTCTCGATTCTACGTAGTAATGAACTAGTCCGTAACTTGAAAGTATTTCG
ATTTCTTGGCTTTATATATCTTGTGGAAAGGACGACCCGGTGGTGACCGCTCCGGTCGAACGCGTTAAGT
CGACAATCAACCTCTGGATTACAAAATTTGTGAAAGATTGACTGGTATTCTTAACTATGTTGCTCCTTTT
ACGCTATGTGGATACGCTGCTTTAATGCCTTTGTATCATGCTATTGCTTCCCGTATGGCTTTCATTTTCT
CCTCCTTGTATAAATCCTGGTTGCTGTCTCTTTATGAGGAGTTGTGGCCCGTTGTCAGGCAACGTGGCGT
GGTGTGCACTGTGTTTGCTGACGCAACCCCCACTGGTTGGGGCATTGCCACCACCTGTCAGCTCCTTTCC
GGGACTTTCGCTTTCCCCCTCCCTATTGCCACGGCGGAACTCATCGCCGCCTGCCTTGCCCGCTGCTGGA
CAGGGGCTCGGCTGTTGGGCACTGACAATTCCGTGGTGTTGTCGGGGAAATCATCGTCCTTTCCTTGGCT
GCTCGCCTGTGTTGCCACCTGGATTCTGCGCGGGACGTCCTTCTGCTACGTCCCTTCGGCCCTCAATCCA
GCGGACCTTCCTTCCCGCGGCCTGCTGCCGGCTCTGCGGCCTCTTCCGCGTCTTCGCCTTCGCCCTCAGA
CGAGTCGGATCTCCCTTTGGGCCGCCTCCCCGCGTCGACTTTAAGACCAATGACTTACAAGGCAGCTGTA
GATCTTAGCCACTTTTTAAAAGAAAAGGGGGGACTGGAAGGGCTAATTCACTCCCAACGAAGACAAGATC
TGCTTTTTGCTTGTACTGGGTCTCTCTGGTTAGACCAGATCTGAGCCTGGGAGCTCTCTGGCTAACTAGG
GAACCCACTGCTTAAGCCTCAATAAAGCTTGCCTTGAGTGCTTCAAGTAGTGTGTGCCCGTCTGTTGTGT
GACTCTGGTAACTAGAGATCCCTCAGACCCTTTTAGTCAGTGTGGAAAATCTCTAGCAGTACGTATAGTA
GTTCATGTCATCTTATTATTCAGTATTTATAACTTGCAAAGAAATGAATATCAGAGAGTGAGAGGAACTT
GTTTATTGCAGCTTATAATGGTTACAAATAAAGCAATAGCATCACAAATTTCACAAATAAAGCATTTTTT
TCACTGCATTCTAGTTGTGGTTTGTCCAAACTCATCAATGTATCTTATCATGTCTGGCTCTAGCTATCCC
GCCCCTAACTCCGCCCATCCCGCCCCTAACTCCGCCCAGTTCCGCCCATTCTCCGCCCCATGGCTGACTA
ATTTTTTTTATTTATGCAGAGGCCGAGGCCGCCTCGGCCTCTGAGCTATTCCAGAAGTAGTGAGGAGGCT
TTTTTGGAGGCCTAGGGACGTACCCAATTCGCCCTATAGTGAGTCGTATTACGCGCGCTCACTGGCCGTC
GTTTTACAACGTCGTGACTGGGAAAACCCTGGCGTTACCCAACTTAATCGCCTTGCAGCACATCCCCCTT
TCGCCAGCTGGCGTAATAGCGAAGAGGCCCGCACCGATCGCCCTTCCCAACAGTTGCGCAGCCTGAATGG
CGAATGGG
[124 nt withheld, positions 3509-3632]
C
[91 nt withheld, positions 3634-3724]
A
[49 nt withheld, positions 3726-3774]
CCTTTGACGTTGGAGTCCACGTTCTTT
[37 nt withheld, positions 3802-3838]
ACCCTATCTCGGTCTATTCTTTTGATTTATAAGGGATTTTGCCGATTTCGGCCTATTGGTTAAAAAATGA
GCTGATTTAACAAAAATTTAACGCGAATTTTAACAAAATATTAACGCTTACAATTTAGGTGGCACTTTTC
GGGGAAATGTGCGCGGAACCCCTATTTGTTTATTTTTCTAAATACATTCAAATATGTATCCGCTCATGAG
ACAATAACCCTGATAAATGCTTCAATAATATTGAAAAAGGAAGAGTATGAGTATTCAACATTTCCGTGTC
GCCCTTATTCCCTTTTTTGCGGCATTTTGCCTTCCTGTTTTTGCTCACCCAGAAACGCTGGTGAAAGTAA
AAGATGCTGAAGATCAGTTGGGTGCACGAGTGGGTTACATCGAACTGGATCTCAACAGCGGTAAGATCCT
TGAGAGTTTTCGCCCCGAAGAACGTTTTCCAATGATGAGCACTTTTAAAGTTCTGCTATGTGGCGCGGTA
TTATCCCGTATTGACGCCGGGCAAGAGCAACTCGGTCGCCGCATACACTATTCTCAGAATGACTTGGTTG
AGTACTCACCAGTCACAGAAAAGCATCTTACGGATGGCATGACAGTAAGAGAATTATGCAGTGCTGCCAT
AACCATGAGTGATAACACTGCGGCCAACTTACTTCTGACAACGATCGGAGGACCGAAGGAGCTAACCGCT
TTTTTGCACAACATGGGGGATCATGTAACTCGCCTTGATCGTTGGGAACCGGAGCTGAATGAAGCCATAC
CAAACGACGAGCGTGACACCACGATGCCTGTAGCAATGGCAACAACGTTGCGCAAACTATTAACTGGCGA
ACTACTTACTCTAGCTTCCCGGCAACAATTAATAGACTGGATGGAGGCGGATAAAGTTGCAGGACCACTT
CTGCGCTCGGCCCTTCCGGCTGGCTGGTTTATTGCTGATAAATCTGGAGCCGGTGAGCGTGGGTCTCGCG
GTATCATTGCAGCACTGGGGCCAGATGGTAAGCCCTCCCGTATCGTAGTTATCTACACGACGGGGAGTCA
GGCAACTATGGATGAACGAAATAGACAGATCGCTGAGATAGGTGCCTCACTGATTAAGCATTGGTAACTG
TCAGACCAAGTTTACTCATATATACTTTAGATTGATTTAAAACTTCATTTTTAATTTAAAAGGATCTAGG
TGAAGATCCTTTTTGATAATCTCATGACCAAAATCCCTTAACGTGAGTTTTCGTTCCACTGAGCGTCAGA
CCCCGTAGAAAAGATCAAAGGATCTTCTTGAGATCCTTTTTTTCTGCGCGTAATCTGCTGCTTGCAAACA
AAAAAACCACCGCTACCAGCGGTGGTTTGTTTGCCGGATCAAGAGCTACCAACTCTTTTTCCGAAGGTAA
CTGGCTTCAGCAGAGCGCAGATACCAAATACTGTTCTTCTAGTGTAGCCGTAGTTAGGCCACCACTTCAA
GAACTCTGTAGCACCGCCTACATACCTCGCTCTGCTAATCCTGTTACCAGTGGCTGCTGCCAGTGGCGAT
AAGTCGTGTCTTACCGGGTTGGACTCAAGACGATAGTTACCGGATAAGGCGCAGCGGTCGGGCTGAACGG
GGGGTTCGTGCACACAGCCCAGCTTGGAGCGAACGACCTACACCGAACTGAGATACCTACAGCGTGAGCT
ATGAGAAAGCGCCACGCTTCCCGAAGGGAGAAAGGCGGACAGGTATCCGGTAAGCGGCAGGGTCGGAACA
GGAGAGCGCACGAGGGAGCTTCCAGGGGGAAACGCCTGGTATCTTTATAGTCCTGTCGGGTTTCGCCACC
TCTGACTTGAGCGTCGATTTTTGTGATGCTCGTCAGGGGGGCGGAGCCTATGGAAAAACGCCAGCAACGC
GGCCTTTTTACGGTTCCTGGCCTTTTGCTGGCCTTTTGCTCACATGTTCTTTCCTGCGTTATCCCCTGAT
TCTGTGGATAACCGTATTACCGCCTTTGAGTGAGCTGATACCGCTCGCCGCAGCCGAACGACCGAGCGCA
GCGAGTCAGTGAGCGAGGAAGCGGAAGAGCGCCCAATACGCAAACCGCCTCTCCCCGCGCGTTGGCCGAT
TCATTAATGCAGCTGGCACGACAGGTTTCCCGACTGGAAAGCGGGCAGTGAGCGCAACGCAATTAATGTG
AGTTAGCTCACTCATTAGGCACCCCAGGCTTTACACTTTATGCTTCCGGCTCGTATGTTGTGTGGAATTG
TGAGCGGATAACAATTTCACACAGGAAACAGCTATGACCATGATTACGCCAAGCGCGCAATTAACCCTCA
CTAAAGGGAACAAAAGCTGGAGCTGCAAGCTTAATGTAGTCTTATGCAATACTCTTGTAGTCTTGCAACA
TGGTAACGATGAGTTAGCAACATGCCTTACAAGGAGAGAAAAAGCACCGTGCATGCCGATTGGTGGAAGT
AAGGTGGTACGATCGTGCCTTATTAGGAAGGCAACAGACGGGTCTGACATGGATTGGACGAACCACTGAA
TTGCCGCATTGCAGAGATATTGTATTTAAGTGCCTAGCTCGATACATAAACGGGTCTCTCTGGTTAGACC
AGATCTGAGCCTGGGAGCTCTCTGGCTAACTAGGGAACCCACTGCTTAAGCCTCAATAAAGCTTGCCTTG
AGTGCTTCAAGTAGTGTGTGCCCGTCTGTTGTGTGACTCTGGTAACTAGAGATCCCTCAGACCCTTTTAG
TCAGTGTGGAAAATCTCTAGCAGTGGCGCCCGAACAGGGACTTGAAAGCGAAAGGGAAACCAGAGGAGCT
CTCTCGACGCAGGACTCGGCTTGCTGAAGCGCGCACGGCAAGAGGCGAGGGGCGGCGACTGGTGAGTACG
CCAAAAATTTTGACTAGCGGAGGCTAGAAGGAGAGAGATGGGTGCGAGAGCGTCAGTATTAAGCGGGGGA
GAATTAGATCGCGATGGGAAAAAATTCGGTTAAGGCCAGGGGGAAAGAAAAAATATAAATTAAAACATAT
AGTATGGGCAAGCAGGGAGCTAGAACGATTCGCAGTTAATCCTGGCCTGTTAGAAACATCAGAAGGCTGT
AGACAAATACTGGGACAGCTACAACCATCCCTTCAGACAGGATCAGAAGAACTTAGATCATTATATAATA
CAGTAGCAACCCTCTATTGTGTGCATCAAAGGATAGAGATAAAAGACACCAAGGAAGCTTTAGACAAGAT
AGAGGAAGAGCAAAACAAAAGTAAGACCACCGCACAGCAAGCGGCCGCTGATCTTCAGACCTGGAGGAGG
AGATATGAGGGACAATTGGAGAAGTGAATTATATAAATATAAAGTAGTAAAAATTGAACCATTAGGAGTA
GCACCCACCAAGGCAAAGAGAAGAGTGGTGCAGAGAGAAAAAAGAGCAGTGGGAATAGGAGCTTTGTTCC
TTGGGTTCTTGGGAGCAGCAGGAAGCACTATGGGCGCAGCGTCAATGACGCTGACGGTACAGGCCAGACA
ATTATTGTCTGGTATAGTGCAGCAGCAGAACAATTTGCTGAGGGCTATTGAGGCGCAACAGCATCTGTTG
CAACTCACAGTCTGGGGCATCAAGCAGCTCCAGGCAAGAATCCTGGCTGTGGAAAGATACCTAAAGGATC
AACAGCTCCTGGGGATTTGGGGTTGCTCTGGAAAACTCATTTGCACCACTGCTGTGCCTTGGAATGCTAG
TTGGAGTAATAAATCTCTGGAACAGATTTGGAATCACACGACCTGGATGGAGTGGGACAGAGAAATTAAC
AATTACACAAGCTTAATACACTCCTTAATTGAAGAATCGCAAAACCAGCAAGAAAAGAATGAACAAGAAT
TATTGGAATTAGATAAATGGGCAAGTTTGTGGAATTGGTTTAACATAACAAATTGGCTGTGGTATATAAA
ATTATTCATAATGATAGTAGGAGGCTTGGTAGGTTTAAGAATAGTTTTTGCTGTACTTTCTATAGTGAAT
AGAGTTAGGCAGGGATATTCACCATTATCGTTTCAGACCCACCTCCCAACCCCGAGGGGACCCATGCATT
GCATCTCAATTAGTCAGCAACCAGGTGTGGAAAGTCCCCAGGCTCCCCAGCAGGCAGAAGTATGCAAAGC
ATGCGTCTCAATTAGTCAGCAACCATAGTCCCGCCCCTAACTCCGCCCATCCCGCCCCTAACTCCGCCCA
GTTCCGCCCATTCTCCGCCCCATGGCTGACTAATTTTTTTTATTTATGCAGAGGCCGAGGCCGCCTCGGC
CTCTGAGCTATTCCAGAAGTAGTGAGGAGGCTTTTTTGGAGGCCTAGGCTTTTGCAAAAAGCTTTCTAGA
GGTACCACCGGAGCTTACCATGACCGAGTACAAGCCCACGGTGCGCCTCGCCACCCGCGACGACGTCCCC
AGGGCCGTACGCACCCTCGCCGCCGCGTTCGCCGACTACCCCGCCACGCGCCACACCGTCGATCCGGACC
GCCACATCGAGCGGGTCACCGAGCTGCAAGAACTCTTCCTCACGCGCGTCGGGCTCGACATCGGCAAGGT
GTGGGTCGCGGACGACGGCGCCGCCGTGGCGGTCTGGACCACGCCGGAGAGCGTCGAAGCGGGGGCGGTG
TTCGCCGAGATCGGCCCGCGCATGGCCGAGTTGAGCGGTTCCCGGCTGGCCGCGCAGCAACAGATGGAAG
GCCTCCTGGCGCCGCACCGGCCCAAGGAGCCCGCGTGGTTCCTGGCCACCGTCGGCGTCTCGCCCGACCA
CCAGGGCAAGGGTCTGGGCAGCGCCGTCGTGCTCCCCGGAGTGGAGGCGGCCGAGCGCGCCGGGGTGCCC
GCCTTCCTGGAGACCTCCGCGCCCCGCAACCTCCCCTTCTACGAGCGGCTCGGCTTCACCGTCACCGCCG
ACGTCGAGGTGCCCGAAGGACCGCGCACCTGGTGCATGACCCGCAAGCCCGGTGCCAGTTAACGAATTCT
AGATCTTGAGACAAATGGCAGTATTCATCCACAATTTTAAAAGAAAAGGGGGGATTGGGGGGTACAGTGC
AGGGGAAAGAATAGTAGACATAATAGCAACAGACATACAAACTAAAGAATTACAAAAACAAATTACAAAA
ATTCAAAATTTTCGGGTTTATTACAGGGACAGCAGAGATCCACTTTGGCGCCGGCTCGAGGCCTGCAGGT
GCAAAGATGGATAAAGTTTTAAACAGAGAGGAATCTTTGCAGCTAATGGACCTTCTAGGTCTTGAAAGGA
GTGGGAATT
Features (pLannotate 1.2.2; 33 found; start..end, strand, type, name):
      1..1179    +  promoter       EF-1α promoter: strong constitutive promoter for human elongation factor EF-1α
   1200..1217    +  protein_bind   attB1 (fragment): mutant version of attB; core recombination site for the Gateway® BP reaction BP Clonase™
   1223..1903    +  CDS            ATF2 (fragment): ATF2_HUMAN - Also known as CREB2, CREBP1. Experimental evidence at protein level: Swiss-Prot protein existence level 1. Transcriptional activator which regulates the transcription of various genes, including those involved in anti-apoptosis, cell growth, and DNA damage response. Dependent on its binding partner, binds to CRE (cAMP response element) consensus sequences (5'-TGACGTCA- 3') or to AP-1 (activator protein 1) consensus sequences (5'-TGACTCA- 3'). In the nucleus, contributes to global transcription and the DNA damage response, in addition to specific transcriptional activities that are
   1883..1924    +  CDS            V5 tag: epitope tag from simian virus 5
   1940..1993    +  promoter       U6 promoter (fragment): RNA polymerase III promoter for human U6 snRNA
   2035..2623    +  misc_feature   WPRE: woodchuck hepatitis virus posttranscriptional regulatory element
   2674..2693    +  misc_feature   cPPT/CTS (fragment): central polypurine tract and central termination sequence of HIV-1
   2695..2928    +  LTR            3' LTR (ΔU3): self-inactivating 3' long terminal repeat (LTR) from HIV-1
   3006..3127    +  polyA_signal   SV40 poly(A) signal: SV40 polyadenylation signal
   3167..3302    +  rep_origin     SV40 ori: SV40 origin of replication
   3323..3341    -  promoter       T7 promoter: promoter for bacteriophage T7 RNA polymerase
   3349..3504    +  CDS            lacZα (fragment): LacZα fragment of β-galactosidase; lacZ fragment
   3509..3937    +  rep_origin     f1 ori (sequence partly withheld): f1 bacteriophage origin of replication; arrow indicates direction of (+) strand synthesis
   3990..4094    +  promoter       AmpR promoter: bla
   4095..4955    +  CDS            AmpR: β-lactamase; bla; confers resistance to ampicillin, carbenicillin, and related antibiotics
   5126..5714    +  rep_origin     ori: high-copy-number ColE1/pMB1/pBR322/pUC origin of replication
   5897..5989    +  CDS            lacI (fragment): lac repressor; lacI; The lac repressor binds to the lac operator to inhibit transcription in E. coli. This inhibition can be relieved by adding lactose or isopropyl-β-D-thiogalactopyranoside (IPTG).
   6002..6023    +  protein_bind   CAP binding site: CAP binding activates transcription in the presence of cAMP. E. coli catabolite activator protein
   6038..6068    +  promoter       lac promoter: promoter for the E. coli lac operon
   6076..6092    +  protein_bind   lac operator: The lac repressor binds to the lac operator to inhibit transcription in E. coli. This inhibition can be relieved by adding lactose or isopropyl-β-D-thiogalactopyranoside (IPTG). lac repressor encoded by lacI
   6137..6155    +  promoter       T3 promoter: promoter for bacteriophage T3 RNA polymerase
   6183..6409    +  promoter       RSV promoter: Rous sarcoma virus enhancer/promoter
   6410..6590    +  LTR            5' LTR (truncated): truncated 5' long terminal repeat (LTR) from HIV-1
   6637..6762    +  misc_feature   HIV-1 Ψ: packaging signal of human immunodeficiency virus type 1
   6746..7109    +  CDS            HIV-1 gag (fragment): gag protein from human immunodeficiency virus 1; gag
   7255..7488    +  misc_feature   RRE: The Rev response element (RRE) of HIV-1 allows for Rev-dependent mRNA export from the nucleus to the cytoplasm.
   7865..7891    +  CDS            Rev (fragment): human immunodeficiency virus 1 (HIV-1) Rev protein; rev; enhances nuclear export of unspliced and incompletely spliced viral mRNAs
   7898..7921    +  promoter       SV40 promoter (fragment): SV40 early promoter
   7922..7993    +  promoter       SV40 promoter (fragment): SV40 enhancer and early promoter
   8017..8152    +  rep_origin     SV40 ori: SV40 origin of replication
   8198..8794    +  CDS            PuroR (fragment): puromycin N-acetyltransferase; pac from Streptomyces; confers resistance to puromycin
   8843..8960    +  misc_feature   cPPT/CTS: central polypurine tract and central termination sequence of HIV-1
   9025..9091    +  CDS            small t antigen (fragment): SV40 (simian virus 40) small t antigen
