[The description below was written by a language model from this plasmid's Addgene catalogue record and pLannotate feature annotations shown in this document.]
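Description:
TFORF3216 is a third-generation-style, self-inactivating lentiviral expression plasmid built on the pLX_TRC317 backbone and belonging to a barcoded library of human transcription factor open reading frames. It is propagated in E. coli through a high-copy ColE1/pUC-type origin with ampicillin resistance (AmpR under its own bla promoter), and it also carries an f1 origin and remnants of a lac/T7/T3 cloning region. The depositor notes a risk of recombination between repeated viral sequences during bacterial propagation. The sequenced record is about 9.1 kb, consistent with the stated backbone plus an insert of roughly 0.8 kb.

The payload is a human ATF2 ORF, which the depositor links to a specific RefSeq transcript variant and which the annotation detects as a partial match to full-length ATF2, suggesting a short isoform. It was introduced by Gateway cloning (an attB1 remnant lies upstream), is driven by the constitutive EF-1α promoter, and is fused at its C terminus to a V5 epitope tag. ATF2 is a CRE/AP-1-binding transcriptional activator. A WPRE downstream enhances transcript expression. According to the catalogue entry each library member carries a unique 24-bp barcode, although the barcode is not annotated in the feature table.

The viral genome is transcribed from an RSV promoter fused to a truncated 5' LTR. It includes the HIV-1 Ψ packaging signal, RRE and cPPT/CTS, and ends in a ΔU3 3' LTR. An SV40 promoter-driven puromycin resistance gene within the provirus allows selection of transduced mammalian cells. The construct is intended for overexpressing ATF2, alone or in pooled screens where barcodes identify the transcription factor delivered, as in directed differentiation studies.
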