Addgene plasmid #144692: TFORF3216
Purpose: Lentiviral vector for overexpressing transcription factor ORFs with unique 24-bp barcodes. Barcodes facilitate identification of transcription factors in pooled screens.
Depositing lab: Feng Zhang. Depositing organization: Broad Institute. Publication: A transcription factor atlas of directed differentiation. Joung J, Ma S, Tay T, Geiger-Schuller KR, Kirchgatterer PC, Verdine VK, Guo B, Arias-Garcia MA, Allen WE, Singh A, Kuksenko O, Abudayyeh OO, Gootenberg JS, Fu Z, Macrae RK, Buenrostro JD, Regev A, Zhang F. Cell. 2023 Jan 5;186(1):209-229.e26. doi: 10.1016/j.cell.2022.11.026. PubMed 36608654.
Backbone
  Vector backbone: pLX_TRC317
  Backbone manufacturer: Broad Institute Genetic Perturbation Platform
  Backbone size w/o insert (bp): 8264
  Vector type: Mammalian Expression, Lentiviral
  Selectable markers: Puromycin
Growth in bacteria
  Bacterial resistance: Ampicillin, 100 μg/mL
  Growth temperature: 37°C
  Growth strain: NEB Stable
  Copy number: High Copy
Gene/Insert
  Gene/Insert name: ATF2
  Species: H. sapiens (human)
  Insert size (bp): 833
  Entrez Gene: ATF2 (a.k.a. CRE-BP1, CREB-2, CREB2, HB16, TREB7)
  Promoter: EF1a
  Tag / fusion protein: V5 (C terminal on insert)
  Cloning method: Gateway Cloning
  Sequencing primers: 5′ GGGTGGAGACTGAAGTTAGGCCAG; 3′ CACATAGCGTAAAAGGAGCAACATAG
Resource information
  A portion of this plasmid was derived from a plasmid made by: Broad Institute Genetic Perturbation Platform
Terms and licenses: Academic/Nonprofit Terms; Industry Terms: Not Available to Industry
Depositor comments: NM_001256094.1 Please test multiple small colonies in case of plasmid recombination. To make this collection available in a timely manner, a portion of this collection was not fully sequenced by Addgene. If an Addgene verified full plasmid sequence is not available, please contact us prior to placing an order to request the full sequence.
How to cite: TFORF3216 was a gift from Feng Zhang (Addgene plasmid # 144692 ; http://n2t.net/addgene:144692 ; RRID:Addgene_144692)
