>Addgene plasmid #144692 | TFORF3216 | depositor partial sequence | sequence record 286191 | Insert
ATCGATTGATCAACAAGTTTGTACAAAAAAGTTGGCATGAAATTCAAGTTACATGTGAATTCTGCCAGGC
AATACAAGGACCTGTGGAATATGAGTGATGACAAACCCTTTCTATGTACTGCGCCTGGATGTGGCCAGCG
TTTTACCAACGAGGATCATTTGGCTGTCCATAAACATAAACATGAGATGACACTGAAATTTGGTCCAGCA
CGTAATGACAGTGTCATTGTGGCTGATCAGACCCCAACACCAACAAGATTCTTGAAAAACTGTGAAGAAG
TGGGTTTGTTTAATGAGTTGGCGAGTCCATTTGAGAATGAATTCAAGAAAGCTTCAGAAGATGACATTAA
AAAAATGCCTCTAGATTTATCCCCTCTTGCAACACCTATCATAAGAAGCAAAATTGAGGAGCCTTCTGTT
GTAGAAACAACTCACCAGGATAGTCCTTTACCTCACCCAGAGTCTACTACCAGTGATGAGAAGGAAGTAC
CATTGGCACAAACTGCACAGCCCACATCAGCTATTGTTCGTCCAGCATCATTACAGGTTCCCAATGTGCT
GCTTACAAGTTCTGACTCAAGTGTAATTATTCAGCAGGCAGTACCTTCACCAACCTCAAGTACTGTAATC
ACCCAGGCACCATCCTCTAACAGGCCAATTGTGTACCCAACTTTCTTGTACAAAGTGGTTGATATCGGTA
AGCCTATCCCTAACCCTCTCCTCGGTCTCGATTCTACGTAGTAATGAACTAGTCCGTAACTTGAAAGTAT
TTCGATTTCTTGGCTTTATATATCTTGTGGAAAGGACGACCCGGTGGTGACCGCTCCGGTCGA
