>Addgene plasmid #144692 | TFORF3216 | depositor partial sequence | sequence record 286192 | Barcode
CCCGGTGGTGACCGCTCCGGTCGA
